Addgene plasmid #198372: pBZS-YP_001498777
Purpose: Express YP_001498777 in bacterial cells.
Depositing lab: Takashi Ito. Depositing organization: Kyushu University. Publication: Identification, expression, and purification of DNA cytosine 5-methyltransferases with short recognition sequences. Miura F, Miura M, Shibata Y, Furuta Y, Miyamura K, Ino Y, Bayoumi AMA, Oba U, Ito T. BMC Biotechnol. 2022 Nov 4;22(1):33. doi: 10.1186/s12896-022-00765-3. PubMed 36333700.
Backbone
  Vector backbone: pBZS
  Vector type: Bacterial Expression
Growth in bacteria
  Bacterial resistance: Ampicillin, 100 μg/mL
  Growth temperature: 37°C
  Growth strain: NEB T7 Express
  Copy number: Unknown
Gene/Insert
  Gene/Insert name: YP_001498777
  Entrez Gene: C696R (a.k.a. AR158_C696R)
Terms and licenses: Academic/Nonprofit Terms; Industry Terms: Not Available to Industry
How to cite: pBZS-YP_001498777 was a gift from Takashi Ito (Addgene plasmid # 198372 ; http://n2t.net/addgene:198372 ; RRID:Addgene_198372)
