[The description below was written by a language model from this plasmid's Addgene catalogue record and pLannotate feature annotations shown in this document.]
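Description:
pBZS-YP_001498777 is a 5,555 nt bacterial expression plasmid built on the pBZS backbone for producing the protein YP_001498777 in E. coli. It carries a ColE1/pMB1-type origin of replication together with the pBR322 bom region and only a fragment of the rop gene. Selection is through the β-lactamase gene (AmpR) under its own promoter, giving ampicillin resistance. The record lists copy number as unknown and names a T7 Express strain as the propagation host, although expression here does not depend on a T7 promoter.

The insert is transcribed from the L-arabinose-inducible araBAD promoter, with the regulator gene araC encoded divergently on the same plasmid, so expression is held down until arabinose is supplied. That tight control is useful for enzymes that may be harmful to the host. The annotated features run in series on the same strand. They begin with an N-terminal leader containing a short fragment annotated as part of a His/TEV composite tag, the T7 gene 10 leader that aids translation, and the Xpress epitope with its enterokinase site. The insert follows, and then a fragment of Staphylococcus aureus protein A, whose immunoglobulin-binding domains can serve as an affinity handle. The record does not itself confirm that these parts form one continuous reading frame. Transcription ends at the rrnB T1 and T2 terminators.

The insert corresponds to gene C696R (AR158_C696R). The annotation matches it by homology to M.CviJI, a chlorella virus DNA cytosine methyltransferase that recognises RGCY. This fits the associated study on identifying, expressing and purifying cytosine 5-methyltransferases with short recognition sequences, but the record does not state the recognition specificity of this particular protein.
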