Features (pLannotate 1.2.2; 15 found; start..end, strand, type, name):
      1..285     +  promoter       araBAD promoter: araBAD; promoter of the L-arabinose operon of E. coli; the araC regulatory gene is transcribed in the opposite direction (Guzman et al., 1995)
    331..351     +  CDS            capTEV™ (fragment): composite tag for in vivo biotinylation, TEV protease cleavage, and 6xHis tagging
    352..384     +  CDS            T7 tag (gene 10 leader): leader peptide from bacteriophage T7 gene 10 promotes efficient translation in E. coli
    388..411     +  CDS            Xpress™ tag: Xpress™ epitope tag, including an enterokinase recognition and cleavage site
    424..1512    +  CDS            CVIJIM: MTC1_PBCVI - Protein inferred from homology: Swiss-Prot protein existence level 3. This methylase recognizes the double-stranded sequence RGCY, causes specific methylation on C-3 on both strands, and protects the DNA from cleavage by the CviJI endonuclease. From Paramecium bursaria Chlorella virus IL3A (PBCV-IL3A).
   1534..1998    +  CDS            spa (fragment): SPA_STAAU - Experimental evidence at protein level: Swiss-Prot protein existence level 1. Plays a role in the inhibition of the host innate and adaptive immune responses. Possesses five immunoglobulin-binding domains that capture both the fragment crystallizable region (Fc region) and the Fab region (part of Ig that identifies antigen) of immunoglobulins (By similarity). In turn, Staphylococcus aureus is protected from phagocytic killing via inhibition of Ig Fc region. In addition, the host elicited B-cell response is prevented due to a decrease of antibody-secreting cell proliferation that en
   2007..2122    +  ncRNA          5S rRNA: Accession: RF00001 - 5S ribosomal RNA
   2126..2212    +  terminator     rrnB T1 terminator: Escherichia coli rrnB; transcription terminator T1 from the E. coli rrnB gene
   2304..2331    +  terminator     rrnB T2 terminator: transcription terminator T2 from the E. coli rrnB gene
   2350..2441    +  promoter       AmpR promoter: bla
   2442..3302    +  CDS            AmpR: β-lactamase; bla; confers resistance to ampicillin, carbenicillin, and related antibiotics
   3473..4061    +  rep_origin     ori: high-copy-number ColE1/pMB1/pBR322/pUC origin of replication
   4247..4387    -  misc_feature   bom: basis of mobility region from pBR322
   4489..4529    -  CDS            rop (fragment): Rop protein, which maintains plasmids at low copy number; rop
   4651..5529    -  CDS            araC: L-arabinose regulatory protein; araC
>Addgene plasmid #198372 | pBZS-YP_001498777 | addgene full sequence | sequence record 390266 | Addgene NGS Result
AAGAAACCAATTGTCCATATTGCATCAGACATTGCCGTCACTGCGTCTTTTACTGGCTCTTCTCGCTAAC
CAAACCGGTAACCCCGCTTATTAAAAGCATTCTGTAACAAAGCGGGACCAAAGCCATGACAAAAACGCGT
AACAAAAGTGTCTATAATCACGGCAGAAAAGTCCACATTGATTATTTGCACGGCGTCACACTTTGCTATG
CCATAGCATTTTTATCCATAAGATTAGCCGATCCTACCTGACGCTTTTTATCGCAACTCTCTACTGTTTC
TCCATACCCGTTTTTTGGGCTAACAGGAGGAATTAACCATGGGGGGTTCTCATCATCATCATCATCATGG
TATGGCTAGCATGACTGGTGGACAGCAAATGGGTCGGGATCTGTACGACGATGACGATAAGCTCGAGGGA
TCCATGACATTAAAAGCTCTAGAATTGTTTGCAGGCATCGCCGGCATCACGCATGGTTTGCGCGGTTTTG
TAGAACCGATGGCGTTTGTCGAAATTAACAAGGACGCTCAGGAGTTTCTGTCGACCAAGTTCCCGGACAA
GCCGGTGTTCGACGACGTGACCAAATTCAGTAAGCGCGATTTTGATGAACCGATTGATATGATTACGGGT
GGTTTCCCGTGCACTGGCTTCTCCATCGCGGGTAAACGTAATGGCTTCGAACATGCGGAAAGCGGTCTGT
TTGGTGAAGTGGTTCGTATTACGAAAGAGTACATGCCGAAAATGGTGTTTCTGGAGAACAGCGGTATGCT
GTCTCACAAGTATAACCTGGATATTGTTATTCGCAGCATGGATAGCTTGGGCTACGACTGTCGTTGGGTT
ACGCTGCGTGCAACCGTTGTTGGTGCGCTGCACACCCGTCATAGATGGTTTTGCCTGTGTACCCGTAAAG
ATCATATTAGAGAAACCCTGATTTGCGATCGTGAGGTGACGAAGTTCGACTGGGAAAACGGCCGCCCTCC
GATCCAAGTTGATAGCCGTTCCTACGAGAACTCTCGTCTGGTGCGTTTCGCCGGTTACAGCGTTGTGCCG
GATCAAATCCGTTATGCATTTACCGGCCTTTATACCGGCAACTTCTCGCCGAGCTTTTCCAAAACCTTGG
TACCGGGTAGCTTGGAGGGCAGCATCTGCTTTAATGAAGACAAGATCACCAATGGTTACTATAAAGACGA
CGTTTATTACGAGTTCGTGCGCACCGAAACCCACCGCGAGCCGGTCAATATCCTGTTGACTCCGCGTGAA
ATCCCAAATAAACACAACGGCAAGAAACTGCTGACGCTTCCAGTTACCAAGCGCTTCTGGTGTACCCCGT
GCGCTAGCTACGGCAAGGGCACCGCGGGCGGTCGTGTTCTGACTGACCGTTCTAGCCACAGCCTGCCGAC
CCAGGTCAAATTCTCTCCGGAGGGTGAGGATGGTAAGCACTTGTCCGGTAAGTTCTGCGCGTGGCTGATG
GGTTATGACAAAGAATATCTGGGCAACCTGTTAGAGTACGAATTCCAGCATGATGAAGCAGTGGATAACA
AGTTTAACAAAGAACAGCAGAACGCGTTTTATGAGATCTTGCACTTACCGAATCTGAACGAGGAACAGCG
CAATGCGTTCATTCAGTCCCTTAAAGACGATCCATCTCAAAGCGCAAATCTGCTGGCAGAAGCCAAGAAA
CTGAACGATGCTCAAGCTCCGAAAGTCGACAACAAATTCAACAAAGAGCAACAGAATGCGTTCTACGAAA
TTCTGCATTTACCGAACCTGAATGAAGAACAGCGTAACGCCTTTATCCAATCGCTGAAAGATGATCCTAG
TCAGTCAGCCAATCTGTTGGCGGAAGCGAAGAAACTCAATGACGCCCAAGCTCCCAAAGTTGACGCGAAT
AGCTGGAGCCATCCGCAGTTTGAAAAGCTTTAGGGCTGTTTTGGCGGATGAGAGAAGATTTTCAGCCTGA
TACAGATTAAATCAGAACGCAGAAGCGGTCTGATAAAACAGAATTTGCCTGGCGGCAGTAGCGCGGTGGT
CCCACCTGACCCCATGCCGAACTCAGAAGTGAAACGCCGTAGCGCCGATGGTAGTGTGGGGTCTCCCCAT
GCGAGAGTAGGGAACTGCCAGGCATCAAATAAAACGAAAGGCTCAGTCGAAAGACTGGGCCTTTCGTTTT
ATCTGTTGTTTGTCGGTGAACGCTCTCCTGAGTAGGACAAATCCGCCGGGAGCGGATTTGAACGTTGCGA
AGCAACGGCCCGGAGGGTGGCGGGCAGGACGCCCGCCATAAACTGCCAGGCATCAAATTAAGCAGAAGGC
CATCCTGACGGATGGCCTTTTTGCGTTTCTACAAACTCTTTTGTTTATTTTTCTAAATACATTCAAATAT
GTATCCGCTCATGAGACAATAACCCTGATAAATGCTTCAATAATATTGAAAAAGGAAGAGTATGAGTATT
CAACATTTCCGTGTCGCCCTTATTCCCTTTTTTGCGGCATTTTGCCTTCCTGTTTTTGCTCACCCAGAAA
CGCTGGTGAAAGTAAAAGATGCTGAAGATCAGTTGGGTGCACGAGTGGGTTACATCGAACTGGATCTCAA
CAGCGGTAAGATCCTTGAGAGTTTTCGCCCCGAAGAACGTTTTCCAATGATGAGCACTTTTAAAGTTCTG
CTATGTGGCGCGGTATTATCCCGTGTTGACGCCGGGCAAGAGCAACTCGGTCGCCGCATACACTATTCTC
AGAATGACTTGGTTGAGTACTCACCAGTCACAGAAAAGCATCTTACGGATGGCATGACAGTAAGAGAATT
ATGCAGTGCTGCCATAACCATGAGTGATAACACTGCGGCCAACTTACTTCTGACAACGATCGGAGGACCG
AAGGAGCTAACCGCTTTTTTGCACAACATGGGGGATCATGTAACTCGCCTTGATCGTTGGGAACCGGAGC
TGAATGAAGCCATACCAAACGACGAGCGTGACACCACGATGCCTGTAGCAATGGCAACAACGTTGCGCAA
ACTATTAACTGGCGAACTACTTACTCTAGCTTCCCGGCAACAATTAATAGACTGGATGGAGGCGGATAAA
GTTGCAGGACCACTTCTGCGCTCGGCCCTTCCGGCTGGCTGGTTTATTGCTGATAAATCTGGAGCCGGTG
AGCGTGGGTCTCGCGGTATCATTGCAGCACTGGGGCCAGATGGTAAGCCCTCCCGTATCGTAGTTATCTA
CACGACGGGGAGTCAGGCAACTATGGATGAACGAAATAGACAGATCGCTGAGATAGGTGCCTCACTGATT
AAGCATTGGTAACTGTCAGACCAAGTTTACTCATATATACTTTAGATTGATTTAAAACTTCATTTTTAAT
TTAAAAGGATCTAGGTGAAGATCCTTTTTGATAATCTCATGACCAAAATCCCTTAACGTGAGTTTTCGTT
CCACTGAGCGTCAGACCCCGTAGAAAAGATCAAAGGATCTTCTTGAGATCCTTTTTTTCTGCGCGTAATC
TGCTGCTTGCAAACAAAAAAACCACCGCTACCAGCGGTGGTTTGTTTGCCGGATCAAGAGCTACCAACTC
TTTTTCCGAAGGTAACTGGCTTCAGCAGAGCGCAGATACCAAATACTGTCCTTCTAGTGTAGCCGTAGTT
AGGCCACCACTTCAAGAACTCTGTAGCACCGCCTACATACCTCGCTCTGCTAATCCTGTTACCAGTGGCT
GCTGCCAGTGGCGATAAGTCGTGTCTTACCGGGTTGGACTCAAGACGATAGTTACCGGATAAGGCGCAGC
GGTCGGGCTGAACGGGGGGTTCGTGCACACAGCCCAGCTTGGAGCGAACGACCTACACCGAACTGAGATA
CCTACAGCGTGAGCTATGAGAAAGCGCCACGCTTCCCGAAGGGAGAAAGGCGGACAGGTATCCGGTAAGC
GGCAGGGTCGGAACAGGAGAGCGCACGAGGGAGCTTCCAGGGGGAAACGCCTGGTATCTTTATAGTCCTG
TCGGGTTTCGCCACCTCTGACTTGAGCGTCGATTTTTGTGATGCTCGTCAGGGGGGCGGAGCCTATGGAA
AAACGCCAGCAACGCGGCCTTTTTACGGTTCCTGGCCTTTTGCTGGCCTTTTGCTCACATGTTCTTTCCT
GCGTTATCCCCTGATTCTGTGGATAACCGTATTACCGCCTTTGAGTGAGCTGATACCGCTCGCCGCAGCC
GAACGACCGAGCGCAGCGAGTCAGTGAGCGAGGAAGCGGAAGAGCGCCTGATGCGGTATTTTCTCCTTAC
GCATCTGTGCGGTATTTCACACCGCATATGGTGCACTCTCAGTACAATCTGCTCTGATGCCGCATAGTTA
AGCCAGTATACACTCCGCTATCGCTACGTGACTGGGTCATGGCTGCGCCCCGACACCCGCCAACACCCGC
TGACGCGCCCTGACGGGCTTGTCTGCTCCCGGCATCCGCTTACAGACAAGCTGTGACCGTCTCCGGGAGC
TGCATGTGTCAGAGGTTTTCACCGTCATCACCGAAACGCGCGAGGCAGCAGATCAATTCGCGCGCGAAGG
CGAAGCGGCATGCATAATGTGCCTGTCAAATGGACGAAGCAGGGATTCTGCAAACCCTATGCTACTCCGT
CAAGCCGTCAATTGTCTGATTCGTTACCAATTATGACAACTTGACGGCTACATCATTCACTTTTTCTTCA
CAACCGGCACGGAACTCGCTCGGGCTGGCCCCGGTGCATTTTTTAAATACCCGCGAGAAATAGAGTTGAT
CGTCAAAACCAACATTGCGACCGACGGTGGCGATAGGCATCCGGGTGGTGCTCAAAAGCAGCTTCGCCTG
GCTGATACGTTGGTCCTCGCGCCAGCTTAAGACGCTAATCCCTAACTGCTGGCGGAAAAAATGTGACAGA
CGCGACGGCGACAAGCAAACATGCTGTGCGACGCTGGCGATATCAAAATTGCTGTCTGCCAGGTGATCGC
TGATGTACTGACAAGCCTCGCGTACCCGATTATCCATCGGTGGATGGAGCGACTCGTTAATCGCTTCCAT
GCGCCGCAGTAACAATTGCTCAAGCAGATTTATCGCCAGCAGCTCCGAATAGCGCCCTTCCCCTTGCCCG
GCGTTAATGATTTGCCCAAACAGGTCGCTGAAATGCGGCTGGTGCGCTTCATCCGGGCGAAAGAACCCCG
TATTGGCAAATATTGACGGCCAGTTAAGCCATTCATGCCAGTAGGCGCGCGGACGAAAGTAAACCCACTG
GTGATACCATTCGCGAGCCTCCGGATGACGACCGTAGTGATGAATCTCTCCTGGCGGGAACAGCAAAATA
TCACCCGGTCGGCAAACAAATTCTCGTCCCTGATTTTTCACCACCCCCTGACCGCGAATGGTGAGATTGA
GAATATAACCTTTCATTCCCAGCGGTCGGTCGATAAAAAAATCGAGATAACCGTTGGCCTCAATCGGCGT
TAAACCCGCCACCAGATGGGCATTAAACGAGTATCCCGGCAGCAGGGGATCATTTTGCGCTTCAGCCATA
CTTTTCATACTCCCGCCATTCAGAG
